>Addgene plasmid #164115 | SPLICS Po-Mt Long P2A | addgene full sequence | sequence record 322850 | Addgene NGS Result
GCCACCTGACGTCGACGGATCGGGAGATCTCCCGATCCCCTATGGTGCACTCTCAGTACAATCTGCTCTG
ATGCCGCATAGTTAAGCCAGTATCTGCTCCCTGCTTGTGTGTTGGAGGTCGCTGAGTAGTGCGCGAGCAA
AATTTAAGCTACAACAAGGCAAGGCTTGACCGACAATTGCATGAAGAATCTGCTTAGGGTTAGGCGTTTT
GCGCTGCTTCGCGATGTACGGGCCAGATATACGCGTTGACATTGATTATTGACTAGTTATTAATAGTAAT
CAATTACGGGGTCATTAGTTCATAGCCCATATATGGAGTTCCGCGTTACATAACTTACGGTAAATGGCCC
GCCTGGCTGACCGCCCAACGACCCCCGCCCATTGACGTCAATAATGACGTATGTTCCCATAGTAACGCCA
ATAGGGACTTTCCATTGACGTCAATGGGTGGAGTATTTACGGTAAACTGCCCACTTGGCAGTACATCAAG
TGTATCATATGCCAAGTACGCCCCCTATTGACGTCAATGACGGTAAATGGCCCGCCTGGCATTATGCCCA
GTACATGACCTTATGGGACTTTCCTACTTGGCAGTACATCTACGTATTAGTCATCGCTATTACCATGGTG
ATGCGGTTTTGGCAGTACATCAATGGGCGTGGATAGCGGTTTGACTCACGGGGATTTCCAAGTCTCCACC
CCATTGACGTCAATGGGAGTTTGTTTTGGCACCAAAATCAACGGGACTTTCCAAAATGTCGTAACAACTC
CGCCCCATTGACGCAAATGGGCGGTAGGCGTGTACGGTGGGAGGTCTATATAAGCAGAGCTCTCTGGCTA
ACTAGAGAACCCACTGCTTACTGGCTTATCGAAATTAATACGACTCACTATAGGGAGACCCAAGCTGGCT
AGCGTTTAAACTTAAGCTTATGCGGGACCACATGGTGCTGCACGAGTACGTGAACGCCGCCGGCATCACC
GGAGGCGATGGAGGCTCCGGAGGAGGCTCTAAGCTGAACAATTCTGGCGCCCCTCACAGGGAGAAGAGGG
GAGGAGAGACCGACGAGTTCTCCAATGTGCGGAGAGGCCGGGGCCACAGAATGCAGCACCTGTCTGAGGG
CACAAAGGGAAGGCAAGTGGGCTCTGGAGGCGACGGAGAGAGATGGGGCAGCGATAGGGGCTCTCGCGGC
AGCCTGAACGAGCAGATCGCCCTGGTGCTGATGAGGCTGCAGGAGGATATGCAGAATGTGCTGCAGCGCC
TGCAGAAGCTGGAGACCCTGACAGCCCTGCAGGCCAAGAGCTCCACCAGCACACTGCAGACCGCACCACA
GCCTACAAGCCAGAGGCCATCCTGGTGGCCCTTTGAGATGTCCCCTGGCGTGCTGACATTCGCCATCATC
TGGCCCTTCATCGCCCAGTGGCTGGTGTATCTGTACTATCAGAGGCGCCGGAGAAAGCTGAACGGATCCC
TGAAGGAGCTGGCATGCGGCAGCGGAGCAACCAACTTCTCCCTGCTGAAGCAGGCAGGCGACGTGGAGGA
GAATCCCGGCCCTCGGTCTGAATTCATGGTGGGCCGCAATTCCGCAATCGCAGCAGGAGTGTGCGGCGCC
CTGTTCATCGGCTACTGTATCTATTTTGACCGGAAGCGGAGAAGCGATCCAAATTCCAAGGGCGAGGAGC
TGTTCACAGGCGTGGTGCCCATCCTGGTGGAGCTGGACGGCGATGTGAACGGCCACAAGTTTTCTGTGCG
GGGAGAGGGAGAGGGCGACGCAACCATCGGCAAGCTGACACTGAAGTTCATCTGCACCACAGGCAAGCTG
CCCGTGCCTTGGCCAACCCTGGTGACCACACTGACATACGGCGTGCAGTGTTTTAGCAGGTATCCTGACC
ACATGAAGCGCCACGATTTCTTTAAGTCCGCCATGCCAGAGGGCTACGTGCAGGAGCGGACCATCTCTTT
CAAGGACGATGGCAAGTATAAGACCAGAGCCGTGGTGAAGTTTGAGGGCGACACACTGGTGAACAGGATC
GAGCTGAAGGGCACCGACTTCAAGGAGGATGGCAATATCCTGGGCCACAAGCTGGAGTACAACTTTAATA
GCCACAACGTGTATATCACAGCCGATAAGCAGAAGAACGGCATCAAGGCCAATTTCACCGTGAGACACAA
TGTGGAGGACGGCTCCGTGCAGCTGGCCGATCACTACCAGCAGAACACACCAATCGGCGACGGCCCTGTG
CTGCTGCCTGATAATCACTATCTGTCTACCCAGACAGTGCTGAGCAAGGACCCCAACGAGAAGGGCACCT
GACTCGAGTCTAGAGGGCCCGTTTAAACCCGCTGATCAGCCTCGACTGTGCCTTCTAGTTGCCAGCCATC
TGTTGTTTGCCCCTCCCCCGTGCCTTCCTTGACCCTGGAAGGTGCCACTCCCACTGTCCTTTCCTAATAA
AATGAGGAAATTGCATCGCATTGTCTGAGTAGGTGTCATTCTATTCTGGGGGGTGGGGTGGGGCAGGACA
GCAAGGGGGAGGATTGGGAAGACAATAGCAGGCATGCTGGGGATGCGGTGGGCTCTATGGCTTCTGAGGC
GGAAAGAACCAGCTGGGGCTCTAGGGGGTATCCCC
[124 nt withheld, positions 2626-2749]
C
[91 nt withheld, positions 2751-2841]
A
[49 nt withheld, positions 2843-2891]
CCTTTGACGTTGGAGTCCACGTTCTTT
[37 nt withheld, positions 2919-2955]
ACCCTATCTCGGTCTATTCTTTTGATTTATAAGGGATTTTGCCGATTTCGGCCTATTGGTTAAAAAATGA
GCTGATTTAACAAAAATTTAACGCGAATTAATTCTGTGGAATGTGTGTCAGTTAGGGTGTGGAAAGTCCC
CAGGCTCCCCAGCAGGCAGAAGTATGCAAAGCATGCATCTCAATTAGTCAGCAACCAGGTGTGGAAAGTC
CCCAGGCTCCCCAGCAGGCAGAAGTATGCAAAGCATGCATCTCAATTAGTCAGCAACCATAGTCCCGCCC
CTAACTCCGCCCATCCCGCCCCTAACTCCGCCCAGTTCCGCCCATTCTCCGCCCCATGGCTGACTAATTT
TTTTTATTTATGCAGAGGCCGAGGCCGCCTCTGCCTCTGAGCTATTCCAGAAGTAGTGAGGAGGCTTTTT
TGGAGGCCTAGGCTTTTGCAAAAAGCTCCCGGGAGCTTGTATATCCATTTTCGGATCTGATCAAGAGACA
GGATGAGGATCGTTTCGCATGATTGAACAAGATGGATTGCACGCAGGTTCTCCGGCCGCTTGGGTGGAGA
GGCTATTCGGCTATGACTGGGCACAACAGACAATCGGCTGCTCTGATGCCGCCGTGTTCCGGCTGTCAGC
GCAGGGGCGCCCGGTTCTTTTTGTCAAGACCGACCTGTCCGGTGCCCTGAATGAACTGCAGGACGAGGCA
GCGCGGCTATCGTGGCTGGCCACGACGGGCGTTCCTTGCGCAGCTGTGCTCGACGTTGTCACTGAAGCGG
GAAGGGACTGGCTGCTATTGGGCGAAGTGCCGGGGCAGGATCTCCTGTCATCTCACCTTGCTCCTGCCGA
GAAAGTATCCATCATGGCTGATGCAATGCGGCGGCTGCATACGCTTGATCCGGCTATCTGCCCATTCGAC
CACCAAGCGAAACATCGCATCGAGCGAGCACGTACTCGGATGGAAGCCGGTCTTGTCGATCAGGATGATC
TGGACGAAGAGCATCAGGGGCTCGCGCCAGCCGAACTGTTCGCCAGGCTCAAGGCGCGCATGCCCGACGG
CGAGGATCTCGTCGTGACCCATGGCGATGCCTGCTTGCCGAATATCATGGTGGAAAATGGCCGCTTTTCT
GGATTCATCGACTGTGGCCGGCTGGGTGTGGCGGACCGCTATCAGGACATAGCGTTGGCTACCCGTGATA
TTGCTGAAGAGCTTGGCGGCGAATGGGCTGACCGCTTCCTCGTGCTTTACGGTATCGCCGCTCCCGATTC
GCAGCGCATCGCCTTCTATCGCCTTCTTGACGAGTTCTTCTGAGCGGGACTCTGGGGTTCGAAATGACCG
ACCAAGCGACGCCCAACCTGCCATCACGAGATTTCGATTCCACCGCCGCCTTCTATGAAAGGTTGGGCTT
CGGAATCGTTTTCCGGGACGCCGGCTGGATGATCCTCCAGCGCGGGGATCTCATGCTGGAGTTCTTCGCC
CACCCCAACTTGTTTATTGCAGCTTATAATGGTTACAAATAAAGCAATAGCATCACAAATTTCACAAATA
AAGCATTTTTTTCACTGCATTCTAGTTGTGGTTTGTCCAAACTCATCAATGTATCTTATCATGTCTGTAT
ACCGTCGACCTCTAGCTAGAGCTTGGCGTAATCATGGTCATAGCTGTTTCCTGTGTGAAATTGTTATCCG
CTCACAATTCCACACAACATACGAGCCGGAAGCATAAAGTGTAAAGCCTGGGGTGCCTAATGAGTGAGCT
AACTCACATTAATTGCGTTGCGCTCACTGCCCGCTTTCCAGTCGGGAAACCTGTCGTGCCAGCTGCATTA
ATGAATCGGCCAACGCGCGGGGAGAGGCGGTTTGCGTATTGGGCGCTCTTCCGCTTCCTCGCTCACTGAC
TCGCTGCGCTCGGTCGTTCGGCTGCGGCGAGCGGTATCAGCTCACTCAAAGGCGGTAATACGGTTATCCA
CAGAATCAGGGGATAACGCAGGAAAGAACATGTGAGCAAAAGGCCAGCAAAAGGCCAGGAACCGTAAAAA
GGCCGCGTTGCTGGCGTTTTTCCATAGGCTCCGCCCCCCTGACGAGCATCACAAAAATCGACGCTCAAGT
CAGAGGTGGCGAAACCCGACAGGACTATAAAGATACCAGGCGTTTCCCCCTGGAAGCTCCCTCGTGCGCT
CTCCTGTTCCGACCCTGCCGCTTACCGGATACCTGTCCGCCTTTCTCCCTTCGGGAAGCGTGGCGCTTTC
TCATAGCTCACGCTGTAGGTATCTCAGTTCGGTGTAGGTCGTTCGCTCCAAGCTGGGCTGTGTGCACGAA
CCCCCCGTTCAGCCCGACCGCTGCGCCTTATCCGGTAACTATCGTCTTGAGTCCAACCCGGTAAGACACG
ACTTATCGCCACTGGCAGCAGCCACTGGTAACAGGATTAGCAGAGCGAGGTATGTAGGCGGTGCTACAGA
GTTCTTGAAGTGGTGGCCTAACTACGGCTACACTAGAAGAACAGTATTTGGTATCTGCGCTCTGCTGAAG
CCAGTTACCTTCGGAAAAAGAGTTGGTAGCTCTTGATCCGGCAAACAAACCACCGCTGGTAGCGGTGGTT
TTTTTGTTTGCAAGCAGCAGATTACGCGCAGAAAAAAAGGATCTCAAGAAGATCCTTTGATCTTTTCTAC
GGGGTCTGACGCTCAGTGGAACGAAAACTCACGTTAAGGGATTTTGGTCATGAGATTATCAAAAAGGATC
TTCACCTAGATCCTTTTAAATTAAAAATGAAGTTTTAAATCAATCTAAAGTATATATGAGTAAACTTGGT
CTGACAGTTACCAATGCTTAATCAGTGAGGCACCTATCTCAGCGATCTGTCTATTTCGTTCATCCATAGT
TGCCTGACTCCCCGTCGTGTAGATAACTACGATACGGGAGGGCTTACCATCTGGCCCCAGTGCTGCAATG
ATACCGCGAGACCCACGCTCACCGGCTCCAGATTTATCAGCAATAAACCAGCCAGCCGGAAGGGCCGAGC
GCAGAAGTGGTCCTGCAACTTTATCCGCCTCCATCCAGTCTATTAATTGTTGCCGGGAAGCTAGAGTAAG
TAGTTCGCCAGTTAATAGTTTGCGCAACGTTGTTGCCATTGCTACAGGCATCGTGGTGTCACGCTCGTCG
TTTGGTATGGCTTCATTCAGCTCCGGTTCCCAACGATCAAGGCGAGTTACATGATCCCCCATGTTGTGCA
AAAAAGCGGTTAGCTCCTTCGGTCCTCCGATCGTTGTCAGAAGTAAGTTGGCCGCAGTGTTATCACTCAT
GGTTATGGCAGCACTGCATAATTCTCTTACTGTCATGCCATCCGTAAGATGCTTTTCTGTGACTGGTGAG
TACTCAACCAAGTCATTCTGAGAATAGTGTATGCGGCGACCGAGTTGCTCTTGCCCGGCGTCAATACGGG
ATAATACCGCGCCACATAGCAGAACTTTAAAAGTGCTCATCATTGGAAAACGTTCTTCGGGGCGAAAACT
CTCAAGGATCTTACCGCTGTTGAGATCCAGTTCGATGTAACCCACTCGTGCACCCAACTGATCTTCAGCA
TCTTTTACTTTCACCAGCGTTTCTGGGTGAGCAAAAACAGGAAGGCAAAATGCCGCAAAAAAGGGAATAA
GGGCGACACGGAAATGTTGAATACTCATACTCTTCCTTTTTCAATATTATTGAAGCATTTATCAGGGTTA
TTGTCTCATGAGCGGATACATATTTGAATGTATTTAGAAAAATAAACAAATAGGGGTTCCGCGCACATTT
CCCCGAAAAGT
Features (pLannotate 1.2.2; 23 found; start..end, strand, type, name):
     41..93      -  misc_feature   bom (fragment): basis of mobility region from pBR322
    248..627     +  enhancer       CMV enhancer: human cytomegalovirus immediate early enhancer
    628..831     +  promoter       CMV promoter: human cytomegalovirus (CMV) immediate early promoter
    827..860     +  LTR            5' LTR (truncated) (fragment): truncated 5' long terminal repeat (LTR) from HIV-1
    876..894     +  promoter       T7 promoter: promoter for bacteriophage T7 RNA polymerase
    933..1004    +  CDS            cEGFP (fragment): cEGFP is a basic (constitutively fluorescent) green fluorescent protein published in 2008, derived from Aequorea victoria.
    999..1463    +  CDS            ACBD5 (fragment): ACBD5_HUMAN - Also known as KIAA1996. Experimental evidence at protein level: Swiss-Prot protein existence level 1. Acyl-CoA binding protein which acts as the peroxisome receptor for pexophagy but is dispensable for aggrephagy and nonselective autophagy. Binds medium- and long-chain acyl-CoA esters. From Homo sapiens (Human).
   1566..1670    +  CDS            TOMM20 (fragment): TOM20_HUMAN - Also known as KIAA0016. Experimental evidence at protein level: Swiss-Prot protein existence level 1. Central component of the receptor complex responsible for the recognition and translocation of cytosolically synthesized mitochondrial preproteins. Together with TOM22 functions as the transit peptide receptor at the surface of the mitochondrion outer membrane and facilitates the movement of preproteins into the TOM40 translocation pore (By similarity). Required for the translocation across the mitochondrial outer membrane of cytochrome P450 monooxygenases. From Homo sapiens (Hum
   1665..2303    +  CDS            Trp-less GFP (fragment): Trp-less GFP is a fluorescent protein published in 2012, derived from Aequorea victoria.
   2356..2580    +  polyA_signal   bGH poly(A) signal: bovine growth hormone polyadenylation signal
   2584..2605    +  promoter       SV40 promoter (fragment): SV40 enhancer and early promoter
   2626..3054    +  rep_origin     f1 ori (sequence partly withheld): f1 bacteriophage origin of replication; arrow indicates direction of (+) strand synthesis
   3068..3397    +  promoter       SV40 promoter: SV40 enhancer and early promoter
   3464..4258    +  CDS            NeoR/KanR: aminoglycoside phosphotransferase from Tn5; aph(3')-II (or nptII); confers resistance to neomycin, kanamycin, and G418 (Geneticin®)
   4279..4437    +  CDS            ble (fragment): BLE_KLEPN - Experimental evidence at protein level: Swiss-Prot protein existence level 1. Binding protein with a strong affinity to the bleomycin family of antibiotics. Binds to CL990; an antimitotic-antibiotic compound. From Klebsiella pneumoniae.
   4432..4553    +  polyA_signal   SV40 poly(A) signal: SV40 polyadenylation signal
   4626..4642    -  protein_bind   lac operator: The lac repressor binds to the lac operator to inhibit transcription in E. coli. This inhibition can be relieved by adding lactose or isopropyl-β-D-thiogalactopyranoside (IPTG). lac repressor encoded by lacI
   4650..4680    -  promoter       lac promoter: promoter for the E. coli lac operon
   4695..4716    -  protein_bind   CAP binding site: CAP binding activates transcription in the presence of cAMP. E. coli catabolite activator protein
   4729..4821    -  CDS            lacI (fragment): lac repressor; lacI; The lac repressor binds to the lac operator to inhibit transcription in E. coli. This inhibition can be relieved by adding lactose or isopropyl-β-D-thiogalactopyranoside (IPTG).
   5004..5592    -  rep_origin     ori: high-copy-number ColE1/pMB1/pBR322/pUC origin of replication
   5763..6623    -  CDS            AmpR: β-lactamase; bla; confers resistance to ampicillin, carbenicillin, and related antibiotics
   6624..6728    -  promoter       AmpR promoter: bla
