[The description below was written by a language model from this plasmid's Addgene catalogue record and pLannotate feature annotations shown in this document.]
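Description:
SPLICS Po-Mt Long P2A is a mammalian expression plasmid built on pcDNA3.1 that encodes a split-GFP reporter for contact sites between peroxisomes and mitochondria, in the "long" version intended to detect the wider-range contacts. In bacteria it is maintained at high copy through a ColE1/pUC-type origin and selected with ampicillin via the β-lactamase gene. An f1 origin is also present. For mammalian cells, the backbone carries an SV40 promoter-driven NeoR/KanR cassette with an SV40 polyadenylation signal, which allows G418 selection of stable transfectants. Small annotated fragments such as the truncated HIV-1 LTR, ble, lacI and bom are short matches within backbone sequence rather than functional modules.

The payload is a single open reading frame driven by the CMV immediate-early enhancer and promoter and terminated by the bGH poly(A) signal, with a T7 promoter upstream of the coding region. The feature table shows a short GFP-derived fragment fused to a portion of human ACBD5, a peroxisomal membrane protein, followed by a gap and then an N-terminal portion of human TOMM20, a mitochondrial outer membrane receptor, fused to a large GFP-derived fragment. This arrangement is consistent with a small GFP strand anchored on peroxisomes and the non-fluorescent remainder of GFP anchored on mitochondria. The P2A self-cleaving peptide named in the construct title is not annotated, but presumably lies in the unannotated interval between the two halves, allowing both to be produced from one transcript in roughly equal amounts. Fluorescence is reconstituted only where the two organelle surfaces come close enough for the fragments to complement, so the plasmid is used to image and quantify peroxisome-mitochondria contacts in transfected cells. The record does not state the cloning sites or the linker features that define the long-range variant.
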