Addgene plasmid #164115: SPLICS Po-Mt Long P2A
Purpose: Detect the long Peroxisomes-mitochondria contact
Depositing lab: Marisa Brini & Tito Calì. Depositing organization: University of Padua. Publication: An expanded palette of improved SPLICS reporters detects multiple organelle contacts in vitro and in vivo. Vallese F, Catoni C, Cieri D, Barazzuol L, Ramirez O, Calore V, Bonora M, Giamogante F, Pinton P, Brini M, Cali T. Nat Commun. 2020 Nov 27;11(1):6069. doi: 10.1038/s41467-020-19892-6. PubMed 33247103.
Backbone
  Vector backbone: pcDNA3.1
  Vector type: Mammalian Expression
Growth in bacteria
  Bacterial resistance: Ampicillin, 100 μg/mL
  Growth temperature: 37°C
  Growth strain: DH5alpha
  Copy number: High Copy
Gene/Insert
  Gene/Insert name: Split GFP Po-Mt Long P2A
  Species: H. sapiens (human)
  Cloning method: Restriction Enzyme; 5′ cloning site Unknown (unknown if destroyed); 3′ cloning site Unknown (unknown if destroyed)
Terms and licenses: Academic/Nonprofit Terms; Industry Terms: Not Available to Industry
How to cite: SPLICS Po-Mt Long P2A was a gift from Marisa Brini & Tito Calì (Addgene plasmid # 164115 ; http://n2t.net/addgene:164115 ; RRID:Addgene_164115)
